>Addgene plasmid #79990 | pKeratin-miRFP703 | depositor full sequence | sequence record 150034 | pKeratin-miRFP703 sequence 6222 bps
TAGTTATTAATAGTAATCAATTACGGGGTCATTAGTTCATAGCCCATATATGGAGTTCCGCGTTACATAA
CTTACGGTAAATGGCCCGCCTGGCTGACCGCCCAACGACCCCCGCCCATTGACGTCAATAATGACGTATG
TTCCCATAGTAACGCCAATAGGGACTTTCCATTGACGTCAATGGGTGGAGTATTTACGGTAAACTGCCCA
CTTGGCAGTACATCAAGTGTATCATATGCCAAGTACGCCCCCTATTGACGTCAATGACGGTAAATGGCCC
GCCTGGCATTATGCCCAGTACATGACCTTATGGGACTTTCCTACTTGGCAGTACATCTACGTATTAGTCA
TCGCTATTACCATGGTGATGCGGTTTTGGCAGTACATCAATGGGCGTGGATAGCGGTTTGACTCACGGGG
ATTTCCAAGTCTCCACCCCATTGACGTCAATGGGAGTTTGTTTTGGCACCAAAATCAACGGGACTTTCCA
AAATGTCGTAACAACTCCGCCCCATTGACGCAAATGGGCGGTAGGCGTGTACGGTGGGAGGTCTATATAA
GCAGAGCTGGTTTAGTGAACCGTCAGATCCGCTAGCACCATGAGCTTCACCACTCGCTCCACCTTCTCCA
CCAACTACCGGTCCCTGGGCTCTGTCCAGGCGCCCAGCTACGGCGCCCGGCCGGTCAGCAGCGCGGCCAG
CGTCTATGCAGGCGCTGGGGGCTCTGGTTCCCGGATCTCCGTGTCCCGCTCCACCAGCTTCAGGGGCGGC
ATGGGGTCCGGGGGCCTGGCCACCGGGATAGCCGGGGGTCTGGCAGGAATGGGAGGCATCCAGAACGAGA
AGGAGACCATGCAAAGCCTGAACGACCGCCTGGCCTCTTACCTGGACAGAGTGAGGAGCCTGGAGACCGA
GAACCGGAGGCTGGAGAGCAAAATCCGGGAGCACTTGGAGAAGAAGGGACCCCAGGTCAGAGACTGGAGC
CATTACTTCAAGATCATCGAGGACCTGAGGGCTCAGATCTTCGCAAATACTGTGGACAATGCCCGCATCG
TTCTGCAGATTGACAATGCCCGTCTTGCTGCTGATGACTTTAGAGTCAAGTATGAGACAGAGCTGGCCAT
GCGCCAGTCTGTGGAGAACGACATCCATGGGCTCCGCAAGGTCATTGATGACACCAATATCACACGACTG
CAGCTGGAGACAGAGATCGAGGCTCTCAAGGAGGAGCTGCTCTTCATGAAGAAGAACCACGAAGAGGAAG
TAAAAGGCCTACAAGCCCAGATTGCCAGCTCTGGGTTGACCGTGGAGGTAGATGCCCCCAAATCTCAGGA
CCTCGCCAAGATCATGGCAGACATCCGGGCCCAATATGACGAGCTGGCTCGGAAGAACCGAGAGGAGCTA
GACAAGTACTGGTCTCAGCAGATTGAGGAGAGCACCACAGTGGTCACCACACAGTCTGCTGAGGTTGGAG
CTGCTGAGACGACGCTCACAGAGCTGAGACGTACAGTCCAGTCCTTGGAGATCGACCTGGACTCCATGAG
AAATCTGAAGGCCAGCTTGGAGAACAGCCTGAGGGAGGTGGAGGCCCGCTACGCCCTACAGATGGAGCAG
CTCAACGGGATCCTGCTGCACCTTGAGTCAGAGCTGGCACAGACCCGGGCAGAGGGACAGCGCCAGGCCC
AGGAGTATGAGGCCCTGCTGAACATCAAGGTCAAGCTGGAGGCTGAGATCGCCACCTACCGCCGCCTGCT
GGAAGATGGCGAGGACTTTAATCTTGGTGATGCCTTGGACAGCAGCAACTCCATGCAAACCATCCAAAAG
ACCACCACCCGCCGGATAGTGGATGGCAAAGTGGTGTCTGAGACCAATGACACCAAAGTTCTGAGGCATC
GAATTCTGCAGTCGACGGTACCGCGGGCCCGGGATCCACCGGTCGCCACCATGGTAGCAGGTCATGCCTC
TGGCAGCCCCGCATTCGGGACCGCCTCTCATTCGAATTGCGAACATGAAGAGATCCACCTCGCCGGCTCG
ATCCAGCCGCATGGCGCGCTTCTGGTCGTCAGCGAACATGATCATCGCGTCATCCAGGCCAGCGCCAACG
CCGCGGAATTTCTGAATCTCGGAAGCGTACTCGGCGTTCCGCTCGCCGAGATCGACGGCGATCTGTTGAT
CAAGATCCTGCCGCATCTCGATCCCACCGCCGAAGGCATGCCGGTCGCGGTGCGCTGCCGGATCGGCAAT
CCCTCTACGGAGTACTGCGGTCTGATGCATCGGCCTCCGGAAGGCGGGCTGATCATCGAACTCGAACGTG
CCGGCCCGTCGATCGATCTGTCAGGCACGCTGGCGCCGGCGCTGGAGCGGATCCGCACGGCGGGTTCACT
GCGCGCGCTGTGCGATGACACCGTGCTGCTGTTTCAGCAGTGCACCGGCTACGACCGGGTGATGGTGTAT
CGTTTCGATGAGCAAGGCCACGGCCTGGTATTCTCCGAGTGCCATGTGCCTGGGCTCGAATCCTATTTCG
GCAACCGCTATCCGTCGTCGCTGGTCCCGCAGATGGCGCGGCAGCTGTACGTGCGGCAGCGCGTCCGCGT
GCTGGTCGACGTCACCTATCAGCCGGTGCCGCTGGAGCCGCGGCTGTCGCCGCTGACCGGGCGCGATCTC
GACATGTCGGGCTGCTTCCTGCGCTCGATGTCGCCGATCCATCTGCAGTTCCTGAAGGACATGGGCGTGC
GCGCCACCCTGGCGGTGTCGCTGGTGGTCGGCGGCAAGCTGTGGGGCCTGGTTGTCTGTCACCATTATCT
GCCGCGCTTCATCCGTTTCGAGCTGCGGGCGATCTGCAAACGGCTCGCCGAAAGGATCGCGACGCGGATC
ACCGCGCTTGAGAGCTAAGCGGCCGCGACTCTAGATCATAATCAGCCATACCACATTTGTAGAGGTTTTA
CTTGCTTTAAAAAACCTCCCACACCTCCCCCTGAACCTGAAACATAAAATGAATGCAATTGTTGTTGTTA
ACTTGTTTATTGCAGCTTATAATGGTTACAAATAAAGCAATAGCATCACAAATTTCACAAATAAAGCATT
TTTTTCACTGCATTCTAGTTGTGGTTTGTCCAAACTCATCAATGTATCTTAAGGCGTAAATTGTAAGCGT
TAATATTTTGTTAAAATTCGCGTTAAATTTTTGTTAAATCAGCTCATTTTTTAACCAATAGGCCGAAATC
GGCAAAATCCCTTATAAATCAAAAGAATAGACCGAGATAGGGT
[37 nt withheld, positions 3264-3300]
AAAGAACGTGGACTCCAACGTCAAAGG
[49 nt withheld, positions 3328-3376]
T
[91 nt withheld, positions 3378-3468]
G
[124 nt withheld, positions 3470-3593]
CAGGTGGCACTTTTCGGGGAAATGTGCGCGGAACCCCTATTTGTTTATTTTTCTAAATACATTCAAATAT
GTATCCGCTCATGAGACAATAACCCTGATAAATGCTTCAATAATATTGAAAAAGGAAGAGTCCTGAGGCG
GAAAGAACCAGCTGTGGAATGTGTGTCAGTTAGGGTGTGGAAAGTCCCCAGGCTCCCCAGCAGGCAGAAG
TATGCAAAGCATGCATCTCAATTAGTCAGCAACCAGGTGTGGAAAGTCCCCAGGCTCCCCAGCAGGCAGA
AGTATGCAAAGCATGCATCTCAATTAGTCAGCAACCATAGTCCCGCCCCTAACTCCGCCCATCCCGCCCC
TAACTCCGCCCAGTTCCGCCCATTCTCCGCCCCATGGCTGACTAATTTTTTTTATTTATGCAGAGGCCGA
GGCCGCCTCGGCCTCTGAGCTATTCCAGAAGTAGTGAGGAGGCTTTTTTGGAGGCCTAGGCTTTTGCAAA
GATCGATCAAGAGACAGGATGAGGATCGTTTCGCATGATTGAACAAGATGGATTGCACGCAGGTTCTCCG
GCCGCTTGGGTGGAGAGGCTATTCGGCTATGACTGGGCACAACAGACAATCGGCTGCTCTGATGCCGCCG
TGTTCCGGCTGTCAGCGCAGGGGCGCCCGGTTCTTTTTGTCAAGACCGACCTGTCCGGTGCCCTGAATGA
ACTGCAAGACGAGGCAGCGCGGCTATCGTGGCTGGCCACGACGGGCGTTCCTTGCGCAGCTGTGCTCGAC
GTTGTCACTGAAGCGGGAAGGGACTGGCTGCTATTGGGCGAAGTGCCGGGGCAGGATCTCCTGTCATCTC
ACCTTGCTCCTGCCGAGAAAGTATCCATCATGGCTGATGCAATGCGGCGGCTGCATACGCTTGATCCGGC
TACCTGCCCATTCGACCACCAAGCGAAACATCGCATCGAGCGAGCACGTACTCGGATGGAAGCCGGTCTT
GTCGATCAGGATGATCTGGACGAAGAGCATCAGGGGCTCGCGCCAGCCGAACTGTTCGCCAGGCTCAAGG
CGAGCATGCCCGACGGCGAGGATCTCGTCGTGACCCATGGCGATGCCTGCTTGCCGAATATCATGGTGGA
AAATGGCCGCTTTTCTGGATTCATCGACTGTGGCCGGCTGGGTGTGGCGGACCGCTATCAGGACATAGCG
TTGGCTACCCGTGATATTGCTGAAGAGCTTGGCGGCGAATGGGCTGACCGCTTCCTCGTGCTTTACGGTA
TCGCCGCTCCCGATTCGCAGCGCATCGCCTTCTATCGCCTTCTTGACGAGTTCTTCTGAGCGGGACTCTG
GGGTTCGAAATGACCGACCAAGCGACGCCCAACCTGCCATCACGAGATTTCGATTCCACCGCCGCCTTCT
ATGAAAGGTTGGGCTTCGGAATCGTTTTCCGGGACGCCGGCTGGATGATCCTCCAGCGCGGGGATCTCAT
GCTGGAGTTCTTCGCCCACCCTAGGGGGAGGCTAACTGAAACACGGAAGGAGACAATACCGGAAGGAACC
CGCGCTATGACGGCAATAAAAAGACAGAATAAAACGCACGGTGTTGGGTCGTTTGTTCATAAACGCGGGG
TTCGGTCCCAGGGCTGGCACTCTGTCGATACCCCACCGAGACCCCATTGGGGCCAATACGCCCGCGTTTC
TTCCTTTTCCCCACCCCACCCCCCAAGTTCGGGTGAAGGCCCAGGGCTCGCAGCCAACGTCGGGGCGGCA
GGCCCTGCCATAGCCTCAGGTTACTCATATATACTTTAGATTGATTTAAAACTTCATTTTTAATTTAAAA
GGATCTAGGTGAAGATCCTTTTTGATAATCTCATGACCAAAATCCCTTAACGTGAGTTTTCGTTCCACTG
AGCGTCAGACCCCGTAGAAAAGATCAAAGGATCTTCTTGAGATCCTTTTTTTCTGCGCGTAATCTGCTGC
TTGCAAACAAAAAAACCACCGCTACCAGCGGTGGTTTGTTTGCCGGATCAAGAGCTACCAACTCTTTTTC
CGAAGGTAACTGGCTTCAGCAGAGCGCAGATACCAAATACTGTCCTTCTAGTGTAGCCGTAGTTAGGCCA
CCACTTCAAGAACTCTGTAGCACCGCCTACATACCTCGCTCTGCTAATCCTGTTACCAGTGGCTGCTGCC
AGTGGCGATAAGTCGTGTCTTACCGGGTTGGACTCAAGACGATAGTTACCGGATAAGGCGCAGCGGTCGG
GCTGAACGGGGGGTTCGTGCACACAGCCCAGCTTGGAGCGAACGACCTACACCGAACTGAGATACCTACA
GCGTGAGCTATGAGAAAGCGCCACGCTTCCCGAAGGGAGAAAGGCGGACAGGTATCCGGTAAGCGGCAGG
GTCGGAACAGGAGAGCGCACGAGGGAGCTTCCAGGGGGAAACGCCTGGTATCTTTATAGTCCTGTCGGGT
TTCGCCACCTCTGACTTGAGCGTCGATTTTTGTGATGCTCGTCAGGGGGGCGGAGCCTATGGAAAAACGC
CAGCAACGCGGCCTTTTTACGGTTCCTGGCCTTTTGCTGGCCTTTTGCTCACATGTTCTTTCCTGCGTTA
TCCCCTGATTCTGTGGATAACCGTATTACCGCCATGCAT
Features (pLannotate 1.2.2; 15 found; start..end, strand, type, name):
     61..364     +  enhancer       CMV enhancer: human cytomegalovirus immediate early enhancer
    365..568     +  promoter       CMV promoter: human cytomegalovirus (CMV) immediate early promoter
    600..1889    +  CDS            KRT18: K1C18_HUMAN - Also known as CYK18. Experimental evidence at protein level: Swiss-Prot protein existence level 1. Involved in the uptake of thrombin-antithrombin complexes by hepatic cells (By similarity). When phosphorylated, plays a role in filament reorganization. Involved in the delivery of mutated CFTR to the plasma membrane. Together with KRT8, is involved in interleukin-6 (IL-6)-mediated barrier protection. From Homo sapiens (Human).
   1889..1927    +  misc_feature   MCS (fragment): multiple cloning site
   1941..2888    +  CDS            ORF frame 1: bright monomeric near-infrared fluorescent protein engineered from a bacterial phytochrome, with an emission maximum of 703 nm (Shcherbakova et al., 2016)
   2904..2987    +  CDS            large T antigen (fragment): large T antigen from SV40 (simian virus 40)
   3010..3131    +  polyA_signal   SV40 poly(A) signal: SV40 polyadenylation signal
   3165..3593    -  rep_origin     f1 ori (sequence partly withheld): f1 bacteriophage origin of replication; arrow indicates direction of (+) strand synthesis
   3620..3724    +  promoter       AmpR promoter: bla
   3726..4083    +  promoter       SV40 promoter: SV40 enhancer and early promoter
   4118..4912    +  CDS            NeoR/KanR: aminoglycoside phosphotransferase from Tn5; aph(3')-II (or nptII); confers resistance to neomycin, kanamycin, and G418 (Geneticin®)
   4933..5085    +  CDS            ble (fragment): BLE_KLEPN - Experimental evidence at protein level: Swiss-Prot protein existence level 1. Binding protein with a strong affinity to the bleomycin family of antibiotics. Binds to CL990; an antimitotic-antibiotic compound. From Klebsiella pneumoniae.
   5144..5191    +  polyA_signal   HSV TK poly(A) signal: herpes simplex virus thymidine kinase polyadenylation signal (Cole and Stacy, 1985)
   5282..5298    -  polyA_signal   bGH poly(A) signal (fragment): bovine growth hormone polyadenylation signal
   5520..6108    +  rep_origin     ori: high-copy-number ColE1/pMB1/pBR322/pUC origin of replication
