[The description below was written by a language model from this plasmid's Addgene catalogue record and pLannotate feature annotations shown in this document.]
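Description:
pKeratin-miRFP703 is a 6,222 bp mammalian expression plasmid built on the Clontech pN1 backbone, designed to label keratin intermediate filaments with the near-infrared fluorescent protein miRFP703. It replicates in E. coli at high copy from a ColE1/pUC-type origin and also carries an f1 phage origin. A single NeoR/KanR gene (Tn5 aminoglycoside phosphotransferase) does both selection jobs. It is driven by a bacterial bla promoter for kanamycin resistance during propagation, and by the SV40 enhancer/early promoter, with an HSV TK polyadenylation signal, for G418 selection of stably transfected mammalian cells. The annotation software also flagged short fragments of ble, a bGH poly(A) signal and SV40 large T antigen. These appear to be backbone remnants rather than functional parts.

The expression cassette uses the human cytomegalovirus immediate-early enhancer and promoter to drive the human keratin 18 (KRT18) coding sequence. A short stretch of residual multiple cloning site follows and serves as a linker. Next comes the miRFP703 open reading frame, so the fluorescent protein sits at the C terminus of keratin, and an SV40 polyadenylation signal ends the transcript. The recorded insert size of 2,289 bp matches the combined keratin–linker–miRFP703 fusion rather than keratin alone. One listed GenBank identifier differs from the KRT18 accession given as an alternative name, but the feature table confirms KRT18 as the coding sequence.

miRFP703 is a bright monomeric reporter engineered from a bacterial phytochrome, with an emission maximum of 703 nm. Being monomeric suits it to tagging filament-forming proteins. The plasmid is intended for transfection into mammalian cells to image the keratin cytoskeleton in the near-infrared, a channel that can be combined with visible-spectrum fluorophores.
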