Addgene plasmid #79990: pKeratin-miRFP703
Purpose: Keratin labeling with near-infrared fluorescent protein miRFP703
Depositing lab: Vladislav Verkhusha. Depositing organization: Albert Einstein College of Medicine. Publication: Bright monomeric near-infrared fluorescent proteins as tags and biosensors for multiscale imaging. Shcherbakova DM, Baloban M, Emelyanov AV, Brenowitz M, Guo P, Verkhusha VV. Nat Commun. 2016 Aug 19;7:12405. doi: 10.1038/ncomms12405. PubMed 27539380.
Backbone
  Vector backbone: pN1
  Backbone manufacturer: Clontech
  Backbone size w/o insert (bp): 3933
  Total vector size (bp): 6222
  Vector type: Mammalian Expression
  Selectable markers: Neomycin (select with G418)
Growth in bacteria
  Bacterial resistance: Kanamycin, 50 μg/mL
  Growth temperature: 37°C
  Growth strain: DH5alpha
  Copy number: High Copy
Gene/Insert
  Gene/Insert name: Keratin (alt names: Keratin18; NM_199187.1)
  Species: H. sapiens (human)
  Insert size (bp): 2289
  GenBank ID: NM_001834.2
  Entrez Gene: KRT18 (a.k.a. CK-18, CYK18, K18)
  Promoter: CMV
  Tag / fusion protein: miRFP703 (C terminal on insert)
  Cloning method: Unknown
  Sequencing primers: 5′ CMV-F; 3′ SV40pA-R
Terms and licenses: Academic/Nonprofit Terms; Industry Terms: Not Available to Industry
How to cite: pKeratin-miRFP703 was a gift from Vladislav Verkhusha (Addgene plasmid # 79990 ; http://n2t.net/addgene:79990 ; RRID:Addgene_79990)
