>Addgene plasmid #79990 | pKeratin-miRFP703 | addgene partial sequence | sequence record 153288 | CMV-F 5'-CGCAAATGGGCGGTAGGCGTG-3'
CTGGTTTAGTGACCGTCAGATCCGCTAGCACCATGAGCTTCACCACTCGCTCCACCTTCTCCACCAACTA
CCGGTCCCTGGGCTCTGTCCAGGCGCCCAGCTACGGCGCCCGGCCGGTCAGCAGCGCGGCCAGCGTCTAT
GCAGGCGCTGGGGGCTCTGGTTCCCGGATCTCCGTGTCCCGCTCCACCAGCTTCAGGGGCGGCATGGGGT
CCGGGGGCCTGGCCACCGGGATAGCCGGGGGTCTGGCAGGAATGGGAGGCATCCAGAACGAGAAGGAGAC
CATGCAAAGCCTGAACGACCGCCTGGCCTCTTACCTGGACAGAGTGAGGAGCCTGGAGACCGAGAACCGG
AGGCTGGAGAGCAAAATCCGGGAGCACTTGGAGAAGAAGGGACCCCAGGTCAGAGACTGGAGCCATTACT
TCAAGATCATCGAGGACCTGAGGGCTCAGATCTTCGCAAATACTGTGGACAATGCCCGCATCGTTCTGCA
GATTGACAATGCCCGTCTTGCTGCTGATGACTTTAGAGTCAAGTATGAGACAGAGCTGGCCATGCGCCAG
TCTGTGGAGAACGACATCCATGGGCTCCGCAAGGTCATTGATGACACCAATATCACACGACTGCAGCTGG
AGACAGAGATCGAGGCTCTCAAGGAGGAGCTGCTCTTCATGAAGAAGAACCACGAAGAGGAAGTAAAAGG
CCTACAAGCCCAGATTGCCAGCTCTGGGTTGACCGTGGAGGTAGATGCCCCCAAATCTCAGGACCTCGCC
AAGATCATGGCAGACATCCGGGCCC
