>Addgene plasmid #79990 | pKeratin-miRFP703 | addgene partial sequence | sequence record 153289 | SV40pA-R 5'-GAAATTTGTGATGCTATTGC-3'
ACAAGTTAACAACAACAATTGCATTCATTTTATGTTTCAGGTTCAGGGGGAGGTGTGGGAGGTTTTTTAA
AGCAAGTAAAACCTCTACAAATGTGGTATGGCTGATTATGATCTAGAGTCGCGGCCGCTTAGCTCTCAAG
CGCGGTGATCCGCGTCGCGATCCTTTCGGCGAGCCGTTTGCAGATCGCCCGCAGCTCGAAACGGATGAAG
CGCGGCAGATAATGGTGACAGACAACCAGGCCCCACAGCTTGCCGCCGACCACCAGCGACACCGCCAGGG
TGGCGCGCACGCCCATGTCCTTCAGGAACTGCAGATGGATCGGCGACATCGAGCGCAGGAAGCAGCCCGA
CATGTCGAGATCGCGCCCGGTCAGCGGCGACAGCCGCGGCTCCAGCGGCACCGGCTGATAGGTGACGTCG
ACCAGCACGCGGACGCGCTGCCGCACGTACAGCTGCCGCGCCATCTGCGGGACCAGCGACGACGGATAGC
GGTTGCCGAAATAGGATTCGAGCCCAGGCACATGGCACTCGGAGAATACCAGGCCGTGGCCTTGCTCATC
GAAACGATACACCATCACCCGGTCGTAGCCGGTGCACTGCTGAAACAGCAGCACGGTGTCATCGCACAGC
GCGCGCAGTGAACCCGCCGTGCGGATCCGCTCCAGCGCCGGCGCCAGCGTGCCTGACAGATCGATCGACG
GGCCGGCACGTTCGAGTTCGATGATCAGCCCGCCTTCCGGAGGCCGATGCATCAGACCGCAGTACTCCGT
AGAGGGATTGCCGATCCGGCAGCGCACCGCGACCGGCATGCCT
